>Addgene plasmid #111288 | HsCLYBL(aa23-340)-His | addgene full sequence | sequence record 218556 | Addgene NGS Result
CCGGTGATGCCGGCCACGATGCGTCCGGCGTAGAGGATCGAGATCGATCTCGATCCCGCGAAATTAATAC
GACTCACTATAGGGGAATTGTGAGCGGATAACAATTCCCCTCTAGAAATAATTTTGTTTAACTTTAAGAA
GGAGATATACATATGGCCAGCTTAGCCGCAGATATCCCGCGTCTGGGCTACAGTAGCAGCAGCCACCACA
AGTACATCCCTCGTCGCGCAGTGCTGTATGTGCCGGGCAACGATGAGAAGAAGATTAAGAAGATTCCGAG
CCTGAACGTGGATTGCGCAGTGCTGGACTGTGAGGACGGCGTGGCAGCCAACAAAAAGAACGAAGCCCGC
CTGCGCATCGTGAAGACCCTGGAGGACATCGATCTGGGCCCGACCGAGAAATGCGTGCGTGTGAACAGCG
TTAGCAGCGGTCTGGCAGAAGAGGATTTAGAGACCCTGCTGCAGAGCCGCGTTCTGCCGAGCAGTCTGAT
GCTGCCGAAGGTGGAGAGCCCGGAAGAGATCCAGTGGTTCGCCGATAAGTTCAGCTTCCACCTGAAGGGT
CGCAAGCTGGAGCAGCCGATGAACCTGATCCCTTTCGTGGAGACAGCCATGGGCCTGCTGAATTTCAAAG
CCGTGTGCGAGGAGACCCTGAAGGTTGGTCCGCAAGTGGGCCTGTTCCTGGACGCCGTTGTGTTCGGCGG
TGAGGACTTCCGCGCAAGCATTGGCGCAACCAGCAGTAAGGAGACCCTGGATATCCTGTATGCCCGCCAG
AAAATCGTGGTGATCGCCAAGGCCTTCGGCCTGCAGGCCATCGACCTGGTGTACATTGACTTCCGTGATG
GCGCCGGCTTACTGCGTCAGAGCCGCGAAGGTGCAGCCATGGGCTTCACCGGTAAGCAGGTTATCCACCC
TAACCAAATCGCCGTGGTGCAGGAACAGTTTAGCCCGAGCCCGGAGAAGATCAAGTGGGCCGAAGAGCTG
ATCGCCGCCTTCAAGGAGCATCAGCAGCTGGGCAAGGGTGCCTTTACCTTCCAAGGCAGCATGATTGACA
TGCCGCTGCTGAAGCAGGCCCAGAACACCGTTACCCTGGCCACCAGCATTAAGGAGAAACTCGAGCACCA
CCACCACCACCACTGAGATCCGGCTGCTAACAAAGCCCGAAAGGAAGCTGAGTTGGCTGCTGCCACCGCT
GAGCAATAACTAGCATAACCCCTTGGGGCCTCTAAACGGGTCTTGAGGGGTTTTTTGCTGAAAGGAGGAA
CTATATCCGGATTGGCGAATGGG
[124 nt withheld, positions 1284-1407]
C
[91 nt withheld, positions 1409-1499]
A
[49 nt withheld, positions 1501-1549]
CCTTTGACGTTGGAGTCCACGTTCTTT
[37 nt withheld, positions 1577-1613]
ACCCTATCTCGGTCTATTCTTTTGATTTATAAGGGATTTTGCCGATTTCGGCCTATTGGTTAAAAAATGA
GCTGATTTAACAAAAATTTAACGCGAATTTTAACAAAATATTAACGCTTACAATTTAGGTGGCACTTTTC
GGGGAAATGTGCGCGGAACCCCTATTTGTTTATTTTTCTAAATACATTCAAATATGTATCCGCTCATGAA
TTAATTCTTAGAAAAACTCATCGAGCATCAAATGAAACTGCAATTTATTCATATCAGGATTATCAATACC
ATATTTTTGAAAAAGCCGTTTCTGTAATGAAGGAGAAAACTCACCGAGGCAGTTCCATAGGATGGCAAGA
TCCTGGTATCGGTCTGCGATTCCGACTCGTCCAACATCAATACAACCTATTAATTTCCCCTCGTCAAAAA
TAAGGTTATCAAGTGAGAAATCACCATGAGTGACGACTGAATCCGGTGAGAATGGCAAAAGTTTATGCAT
TTCTTTCCAGACTTGTTCAACAGGCCAGCCATTACGCTCGTCATCAAAATCACTCGCATCAACCAAACCG
TTATTCATTCGTGATTGCGCCTGAGCGAGACGAAATACGCGATCGCTGTTAAAAGGACAATTACAAACAG
GAATCGAATGCAACCGGCGCAGGAACACTGCCAGCGCATCAACAATATTTTCACCTGAATCAGGATATTC
TTCTAATACCTGGAATGCTGTTTTCCCGGGGATCGCAGTGGTGAGTAACCATGCATCATCAGGAGTACGG
ATAAAATGCTTGATGGTCGGAAGAGGCATAAATTCCGTCAGCCAGTTTAGTCTGACCATCTCATCTGTAA
CATCATTGGCAACGCTACCTTTGCCATGTTTCAGAAACAACTCTGGCGCATCGGGCTTCCCATACAATCG
ATAGATTGTCGCACCTGATTGCCCGACATTATCGCGAGCCCATTTATACCCATATAAATCAGCATCCATG
TTGGAATTTAATCGCGGCCTAGAGCAAGACGTTTCCCGTTGAATATGGCTCATAACACCCCTTGTATTAC
TGTTTATGTAAGCAGACAGTTTTATTGTTCATGACCAAAATCCCTTAACGTGAGTTTTCGTTCCACTGAG
CGTCAGACCCCGTAGAAAAGATCAAAGGATCTTCTTGAGATCCTTTTTTTCTGCGCGTAATCTGCTGCTT
GCAAACAAAAAAACCACCGCTACCAGCGGTGGTTTGTTTGCCGGATCAAGAGCTACCAACTCTTTTTCCG
AAGGTAACTGGCTTCAGCAGAGCGCAGATACCAAATACTGTCCTTCTAGTGTAGCCGTAGTTAGGCCACC
ACTTCAAGAACTCTGTAGCACCGCCTACATACCTCGCTCTGCTAATCCTGTTACCAGTGGCTGCTGCCAG
TGGCGATAAGTCGTGTCTTACCGGGTTGGACTCAAGACGATAGTTACCGGATAAGGCGCAGCGGTCGGGC
TGAACGGGGGGTTCGTGCACACAGCCCAGCTTGGAGCGAACGACCTACACCGAACTGAGATACCTACAGC
GTGAGCTATGAGAAAGCGCCACGCTTCCCGAAGGGAGAAAGGCGGACAGGTATCCGGTAAGCGGCAGGGT
CGGAACAGGAGAGCGCACGAGGGAGCTTCCAGGGGGAAACGCCTGGTATCTTTATAGTCCTGTCGGGTTT
CGCCACCTCTGACTTGAGCGTCGATTTTTGTGATGCTCGTCAGGGGGGCGGAGCCTATGGAAAAACGCCA
GCAACGCGGCCTTTTTACGGTTCCTGGCCTTTTGCTGGCCTTTTGCTCACATGTTCTTTCCTGCGTTATC
CCCTGATTCTGTGGATAACCGTATTACCGCCTTTGAGTGAGCTGATACCGCTCGCCGCAGCCGAACGACC
GAGCGCAGCGAGTCAGTGAGCGAGGAAGCGGAAGAGCGCCTGATGCGGTATTTTCTCCTTACGCATCTGT
GCGGTATTTCACACCGCAATGGTGCACTCTCAGTACAATCTGCTCTGATGCCGCATAGTTAAGCCAGTAT
ACACTCCGCTATCGCTACGTGACTGGGTCATGGCTGCGCCCCGACACCCGCCAACACCCGCTGACGCGCC
CTGACGGGCTTGTCTGCTCCCGGCATCCGCTTACAGACAAGCTGTGACCGTCTCCGGGAGCTGCATGTGT
CAGAGGTTTTCACCGTCATCACCGAAACGCGCGAGGCAGCTGCGGTAAAGCTCATCAGCGTGGTCGTGAA
GCGATTCACAGATGTCTGCCTGTTCATCCGCGTCCAGCTCGTTGAGTTTCTCCAGAAGCGTTAATGTCTG
GCTTCTGATAAAGCGGGCCATGTTAAGGGCGGTTTTTTCCTGTTTGGTCACTGATGCCTCCGTGTAAGGG
GGATTTCTGTTCATGGGGGTAATGATACCGATGAAACGAGAGAGGATGCTCACGATACGGGTTACTGATG
ATGAACATGCCCGGTTACTGGAACGTTGTGAGGGTAAACAACTGGCGGTATGGATGCGGCGGGACCAGAG
AAAAATCACTCAGGGTCAATGCCAGCGCTTCGTTAATACAGATGTAGGTGTTCCACAGGGTAGCCAGCAG
CATCCTGCGATGCAGATCCGGAACATAATGGTGCAGGGCGCTGACTTCCGCGTTTCCAGACTTTACGAAA
CACGGAAACCGAAGACCATTCATGTTGTTGCTCAGGTCGCAGACGTTTTGCAGCAGCAGTCGCTTCACGT
TCGCTCGCGTATCGGTGATTCATTCTGCTAACCAGTAAGGCAACCCCGCCAGCCTAGCCGGGTCCTCAAC
GACAGGAGCACGATCATGCGCACCCGTGGGGCCGCCATGCCGGCGATAATGGCCTGCTTCTCGCCGAAAC
GTTTGGTGGCGGGACCAGTGACGAAGGCTTGAGCGAGGGCGTGCAAGATTCCGAATACCGCAAGCGACAG
GCCGATCATCGTCGCGCTCCAGCGAAAGCGGTCCTCGCCGAAAATGACCCAGAGCGCTGCCGGCACCTGT
CCTACGAGTTGCATGATAAAGAAGACAGTCATAAGTGCGGCGACGATAGTCATGCCCCGCGCCCACCGGA
AGGAGCTGACTGGGTTGAAGGCTCTCAAGGGCATCGGTCGAGATCCCGGTGCCTAATGAGTGAGCTAACT
TACATTAATTGCGTTGCGCTCACTGCCCGCTTTCCAGTCGGGAAACCTGTCGTGCCAGCTGCATTAATGA
ATCGGCCAACGCGCGGGGAGAGGCGGTTTGCGTATTGGGCGCCAGGGTGGTTTTTCTTTTCACCAGTGAG
ACGGGCAACAGCTGATTGCCCTTCACCGCCTGGCCCTGAGAGAGTTGCAGCAAGCGGTCCACGCTGGTTT
GCCCCAGCAGGCGAAAATCCTGTTTGATGGTGGTTAACGGCGGGATATAACATGAGCTGTCTTCGGTATC
GTCGTATCCCACTACCGAGATGTCCGCACCAACGCGCAGCCCGGACTCGGTAATGGCGCGCATTGCGCCC
AGCGCCATCTGATCGTTGGCAACCAGCATCGCAGTGGGAACGATGCCCTCATTCAGCATTTGCATGGTTT
GTTGAAAACCGGACATGGCACTCCAGTCGCCTTCCCGTTCCGCTATCGGCTGAATTTGATTGCGAGTGAG
ATATTTATGCCAGCCAGCCAGACGCAGACGCGCCGAGACAGAACTTAATGGGCCCGCTAACAGCGCGATT
TGCTGGTGACCCAATGCGACCAGATGCTCCACGCCCAGTCGCGTACCGTCTTCATGGGAGAAAATAATAC
TGTTGATGGGTGTCTGGTCAGAGACATCAAGAAATAACGCCGGAACATTAGTGCAGGCAGCTTCCACAGC
AATGGCATCCTGGTCATCCAGCGGATAGTTAATGATCAGCCCACTGACGCGTTGCGCGAGAAGATTGTGC
ACCGCCGCTTTACAGGCTTCGACGCCGCTTCGTTCTACCATCGACACCACCACGCTGGCACCCAGTTGAT
CGGCGCGAGATTTAATCGCCGCGACAATTTGCGACGGCGCGTGCAGGGCCAGACTGGAGGTGGCAACGCC
AATCAGCAACGACTGTTTGCCCGCCAGTTGTTGTGCCACGCGGTTGGGAATGTAATTCAGCTCCGCCATC
GCCGCTTCCACTTTTTCCCGCGTTTTCGCAGAAACGTGGCTGGCCTGGTTCACCACGCGGGAAACGGTCT
GATAAGAGACACCGGCATACTCTGCGACATCGTATAACGTTACTGGTTTCACATTCACCACCCTGAATTG
ACTCTCTTCCGGGCGCTATCATGCCATACCGCGAAAGGTTTTGCGCCATTCGATGGTGTCCGGGATCTCG
ACGCTCTCCCTTATGCGACTCCTGCATTAGGAAGCAGCCCAGTAGTAGGTTGAGGCCGTTGAGCACCGCC
GCCGCAAGGAATGGTGCATGCAAGGAGATGGCGCCCAACAGTCCCCCGGCCACGGGGCCTGCCACCATAC
CCACGCCGAAACAAGCGCTCATGAGCCCGAAGTGGCGAGCCCGATCTTCCCCATCGGTGATGTCGGCGAT
ATAGGCGCCAGCAACCGCACCTGTGGCG
Features (pLannotate 1.2.2; 19 found; start..end, strand, type, name):
     65..83      +  promoter       T7 promoter: promoter for bacteriophage T7 RNA polymerase
     84..108     +  protein_bind   lac operator: The lac repressor binds to the lac operator to inhibit transcription in E. coli. This inhibition can be relieved by adding lactose or isopropyl-β-D-thiogalactopyranoside (IPTG). lac repressor encoded by lacI
    123..145     +  RBS            RBS: efficient ribosome binding site from bacteriophage T7 gene 10 (Olins and Rangwala, 1989)
    156..1109    +  CDS            CLYBL (fragment): CLYBL_HUMAN - Also known as CLB. Experimental evidence at protein level: Swiss-Prot protein existence level 1. Mitochondrial citramalyl-CoA lyase indirectly involved in the vitamin B12 metabolism (PubMed:29056341). Converts citramalyl-CoA into acetyl-CoA and pyruvate in the C5-dicarboxylate catabolism pathway (PubMed:29056341). The C5-dicarboxylate catabolism pathway is required to detoxify itaconate, a vitamin B12-poisoning metabolite (PubMed:29056341). Also acts as a malate synthase in vitro, converting glyoxylate and acetyl-CoA to malate (PubMed:29056341, PubMed:24334609). Also displays mal
   1116..1133    +  CDS            9xHis (fragment): 9xHis affinity tag
   1143..1192    +  CDS            SET1 (fragment): solubility-enhancement tag derived from T7 phage gene 10B
   1200..1247    +  terminator     T7 terminator: transcription terminator for bacteriophage T7 RNA polymerase
   1284..1712    +  rep_origin     f1 ori (sequence partly withheld): f1 bacteriophage origin of replication; arrow indicates direction of (+) strand synthesis
   1765..1822    +  promoter       AmpR promoter (fragment): bla
   1831..2646    -  CDS            KanR: aminoglycoside phosphotransferase; aph(3')-Ia; confers resistance to kanamycin in bacteria or G418 (Geneticin®) in eukaryotes
   2768..3356    +  rep_origin     ori: high-copy-number ColE1/pMB1/pBR322/pUC origin of replication
   3542..3681    -  misc_feature   bom: basis of mobility region from pBR322
   3783..3974    -  CDS            rop: Rop protein, which maintains plasmids at low copy number; rop
   3991..4371    +  CDS            YPB1_ECOLX: Protein predicted: Swiss-Prot protein existence level 4. From Escherichia coli.
   4443..4734    -  CDS            TcR (fragment): tetracycline efflux protein; tet; confers resistance to tetracycline
   4749..4770    -  protein_bind   CAP binding site: CAP binding activates transcription in the presence of cAMP. E. coli catabolite activator protein
   4783..5865    -  CDS            lacI: lac repressor; lacI; The lac repressor binds to the lac operator to inhibit transcription in E. coli. This inhibition can be relieved by adding lactose or isopropyl-β-D-thiogalactopyranoside (IPTG).
   5866..5943    -  promoter       lacI promoter: lacI
   5951..39      -  CDS            TcR (fragment) (across the origin): tetracycline efflux protein; tet; confers resistance to tetracycline
