[The description below was written by a language model from this plasmid's Addgene catalogue record and pLannotate feature annotations shown in this document.]
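Description:
HsCLYBL(aa23-340)-His is a bacterial expression plasmid built on the pET30a backbone for producing recombinant human CLYBL in E. coli. The sequenced construct is about 6.2 kb. It replicates from a ColE1/pBR322-type origin accompanied by the bom region and the rop gene, which moderates copy number, and it is selected with kanamycin through an aph(3')-Ia resistance gene. An f1 phage origin is also present, and the short tetracycline-resistance fragments and small predicted ORF flagged by the annotation are non-functional remnants of the pBR322-derived backbone.

The payload is a roughly 1 kb open reading frame, codon optimized for bacteria, encoding residues 23–340 of human CLYBL, a mitochondrial citramalyl-CoA lyase that cleaves citramalyl-CoA to acetyl-CoA and pyruvate in the pathway that detoxifies itaconate, a metabolite that poisons vitamin B12. The record does not say why the first 22 residues are omitted. The coding sequence sits directly downstream of the T7 promoter, a lac operator and the T7 gene 10 ribosome binding site, so the N-terminal tags normally offered by pET30a do not appear in the annotation. It is followed by a six-histidine tag supplied by the backbone and then the T7 terminator. The brief "SET1" match after the tag is probably an annotation artefact of the sequence preceding the terminator rather than a fused solubility tag. A plasmid-borne lacI gene supplies repressor, so transcription stays low until IPTG is added in a host expressing T7 RNA polymerase. The design suits inducible overexpression and metal-affinity purification of the enzyme, for example for biochemical or structural work.
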