Addgene plasmid #111288: HsCLYBL(aa23-340)-His
Purpose: bacterial expression
Depositing lab: Vamsi Mootha. Depositing organization: Massachusetts General Hospital. Publication: The Human Knockout Gene CLYBL Connects Itaconate to Vitamin B12. Shen H, Campanello GC, Flicker D, Grabarek Z, Hu J, Luo C, Banerjee R, Mootha VK. Cell. 2017 Nov 2;171(4):771-782.e11. doi: 10.1016/j.cell.2017.09.051. Epub 2017 Oct 19. PubMed 29056341.
Backbone
  Vector backbone: pET30a
  Backbone size w/o insert (bp): 5400
  Vector type: Bacterial Expression
Growth in bacteria
  Bacterial resistance: Kanamycin, 50 μg/mL
  Growth temperature: 37°C
  Growth strain: DH5alpha
  Copy number: Unknown
Gene/Insert
  Gene/Insert name: human CLYBL ( aa23-340) codon optimized for bacterial expression
  Species: H. sapiens (human)
  Insert size (bp): 1000
  Entrez Gene: CLYBL (a.k.a. CLB)
  Tag / fusion protein: His tag (C terminal on backbone)
Terms and licenses: Academic/Nonprofit Terms; Industry Terms: Not Available to Industry
How to cite: HsCLYBL(aa23-340)-His was a gift from Vamsi Mootha (Addgene plasmid # 111288 ; http://n2t.net/addgene:111288 ; RRID:Addgene_111288)
